Addgene plasmid #155060: pLCHKO_TK1_HPRT1_Lb_2
Purpose: Lentiviral plasmid for expressing U6 driven multiplexed hybrid guide (hg)RNA targeting TK1 using SpCas9 and an intergenic site & HPRT1 using LbCas12a (CHyMErA system)
Depositing lab: Benjamin Blencowe & Jason Moffat. Depositing organization: University of Toronto. Publication: Genetic interaction mapping and exon-resolution functional genomics with a hybrid Cas9-Cas12a platform. Gonatopoulos-Pournatzis T, Aregger M, Brown KR, Farhangmehr S, Braunschweig U, Ward HN, Ha KCH, Weiss A, Billmann M, Durbic T, Myers CL, Blencowe BJ, Moffat J. Nat Biotechnol. 2020 May;38(5):638-648. doi: 10.1038/s41587-020-0437-z. Epub 2020 Mar 16. PubMed 32249828.
Backbone
  Vector backbone: pLCHKO
  Backbone size w/o insert (bp): 7481
  Vector type: Mammalian Expression, Lentiviral, CRISPR
  Selectable markers: Puromycin
Growth in bacteria
  Bacterial resistance: Ampicillin, 100 μg/mL
  Growth temperature: 30°C
  Growth strain: NEB Stable
  Copy number: High Copy
Gene/Insert
  Gene/Insert name: (hg)RNA targeting TK1 using SpCas9 and two intergenic sites & HPRT1 using LbCas12a
  gRNA/shRNA sequence: GCTGTCATAGGCATCGACGAgtttcagagctatgctggaaacagcatagcaagttgaaataaggctagtccgttatcaacttgaaaaagtggcaccgagtcggtgctaatttctactaagtgtagatGAGCCTAACAAACAACCCCACAAtaatttctactaagtgtagatTAGCCCCCCTTGAGCACACAGAG
  Species: H. sapiens (human)
  Insert size (bp): 194
  Promoter: U6
  Cloning method: Restriction Enzyme; 5′ cloning site BfuAI (destroyed during cloning); 3′ cloning site BfuAI (destroyed during cloning)
  Sequencing primers: 5′ actatcatatgcttaccgtaac
Terms and licenses: Academic/Nonprofit Terms; Industry Terms: Not Available to Industry
Depositor comments: U6-driven hgRNA cassette encoded on anti-sense strand
How to cite: pLCHKO_TK1_HPRT1_Lb_2 was a gift from Benjamin Blencowe & Jason Moffat (Addgene plasmid # 155060 ; http://n2t.net/addgene:155060 ; RRID:Addgene_155060)
