[The description below was written by a language model from this plasmid's Addgene catalogue record and pLannotate feature annotations shown in this document.]
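Description:
pLCHKO_TK1_HPRT1_Lb_2 is a lentiviral CRISPR guide-expression plasmid built on the pLCHKO backbone for the CHyMErA system, in which SpCas9 and LbCas12a are used together from a single hybrid guide (hg)RNA transcript. It is propagated in E. coli through a high-copy ColE1/pUC-type origin with ampicillin selection (AmpR), and it also carries an f1 origin and remnants of a lac/T3/T7 cloning region. The transfer-vector architecture is third-generation style: an RSV promoter fused to a truncated HIV-1 5' LTR drives genomic RNA production, followed by the Ψ packaging signal with a gag fragment, the RRE for Rev-dependent export, a cPPT/CTS, a WPRE and a self-inactivating ΔU3 3' LTR, with an SV40 poly(A) signal and SV40 ori downstream.

The payload is a 194 bp human-targeting hgRNA cassette driven by the human U6 RNA polymerase III promoter and placed on the antisense strand relative to the viral genome, as the depositor notes and the feature table confirms. The transcript comprises a SpCas9 spacer against TK1 with its tracrRNA-derived scaffold, followed by LbCas12a direct repeats and spacers; Cas12a's own RNA-processing activity can release the individual guides from the fusion. The purpose field describes the Cas12a guides as one intergenic site plus HPRT1, whereas the insert name mentions two intergenic sites, so the record is not fully consistent on this point. A separate hPGK promoter drives puromycin N-acetyltransferase to select transduced mammalian cells. Neither nuclease is encoded here, so they must be supplied separately. The construct serves for combinatorial editing of TK1 and HPRT1 in human cells, as in genetic interaction mapping.
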