Features (pLannotate 1.2.2; 27 found; start..end, strand, type, name):
     29..154     +  misc_feature   HIV-1 Ψ: packaging signal of human immunodeficiency virus type 1
    138..501     +  CDS            HIV-1 gag (fragment): gag protein from human immunodeficiency virus 1; gag
    647..880     +  misc_feature   RRE: The Rev response element (RRE) of HIV-1 allows for Rev-dependent mRNA export from the nucleus to the cytoplasm.
   1257..1283    +  CDS            Rev (fragment): human immunodeficiency virus 1 (HIV-1) Rev protein; rev; enhances nuclear export of unspliced and incompletely spliced viral mRNAs
   1389..1456    -  misc_RNA       tracrRNA (fragment): trans-activating CRISPR RNA for the Streptococcus pyogenes CRISPR/Cas9 system
   1504..1744    -  promoter       U6 promoter: RNA polymerase III promoter for human U6 snRNA
   1786..1903    +  misc_feature   cPPT/CTS: central polypurine tract and central termination sequence of HIV-1
   1962..2462    +  promoter       hPGK promoter: human phosphoglycerate kinase 1 promoter
   2484..3083    +  CDS            PuroR (fragment): puromycin N-acetyltransferase; pac from Streptomyces; confers resistance to puromycin
   3099..3687    +  misc_feature   WPRE: woodchuck hepatitis virus posttranscriptional regulatory element
   3738..3757    +  misc_feature   cPPT/CTS (fragment): central polypurine tract and central termination sequence of HIV-1
   3759..3992    +  LTR            3' LTR (ΔU3): self-inactivating 3' long terminal repeat (LTR) from HIV-1
   4070..4191    +  polyA_signal   SV40 poly(A) signal: SV40 polyadenylation signal
   4231..4366    +  rep_origin     SV40 ori: SV40 origin of replication
   4387..4405    -  promoter       T7 promoter: promoter for bacteriophage T7 RNA polymerase
   4413..4568    +  CDS            lacZα (fragment): LacZα fragment of β-galactosidase; lacZ fragment
   4573..5001    +  rep_origin     f1 ori (sequence partly withheld): f1 bacteriophage origin of replication; arrow indicates direction of (+) strand synthesis
   5054..5158    +  promoter       AmpR promoter: bla
   5159..6019    +  CDS            AmpR: β-lactamase; bla; confers resistance to ampicillin, carbenicillin, and related antibiotics
   6190..6778    +  rep_origin     ori: high-copy-number ColE1/pMB1/pBR322/pUC origin of replication
   6961..7053    +  CDS            lacI (fragment): lac repressor; lacI; The lac repressor binds to the lac operator to inhibit transcription in E. coli. This inhibition can be relieved by adding lactose or isopropyl-β-D-thiogalactopyranoside (IPTG).
   7066..7087    +  protein_bind   CAP binding site: CAP binding activates transcription in the presence of cAMP. E. coli catabolite activator protein
   7102..7132    +  promoter       lac promoter: promoter for the E. coli lac operon
   7140..7156    +  protein_bind   lac operator: The lac repressor binds to the lac operator to inhibit transcription in E. coli. This inhibition can be relieved by adding lactose or isopropyl-β-D-thiogalactopyranoside (IPTG). lac repressor encoded by lacI
   7201..7219    +  promoter       T3 promoter: promoter for bacteriophage T3 RNA polymerase
   7247..7473    +  promoter       RSV promoter: Rous sarcoma virus enhancer/promoter
   7474..7654    +  LTR            5' LTR (truncated): truncated 5' long terminal repeat (LTR) from HIV-1
>Addgene plasmid #155060 | pLCHKO_TK1_HPRT1_Lb_2 | addgene full sequence | sequence record 308523 | Addgene NGS Result
CTTGAAAGCGAAAGGGAAACCAGAGGAGCTCTCTCGACGCAGGACTCGGCTTGCTGAAGCGCGCACGGCA
AGAGGCGAGGGGCGGCGACTGGTGAGTACGCCAAAAATTTTGACTAGCGGAGGCTAGAAGGAGAGAGATG
GGTGCGAGAGCGTCAGTATTAAGCGGGGGAGAATTAGATCGCGATGGGAAAAAATTCGGTTAAGGCCAGG
GGGAAAGAAAAAATATAAATTAAAACATATAGTATGGGCAAGCAGGGAGCTAGAACGATTCGCAGTTAAT
CCTGGCCTGTTAGAAACATCAGAAGGCTGTAGACAAATACTGGGACAGCTACAACCATCCCTTCAGACAG
GATCAGAAGAACTTAGATCATTATATAATACAGTAGCAACCCTCTATTGTGTGCATCAAAGGATAGAGAT
AAAAGACACCAAGGAAGCTTTAGACAAGATAGAGGAAGAGCAAAACAAAAGTAAGACCACCGCACAGCAA
GCGGCCGCTGATCTTCAGACCTGGAGGAGGAGATATGAGGGACAATTGGAGAAGTGAATTATATAAATAT
AAAGTAGTAAAAATTGAACCATTAGGAGTAGCACCCACCAAGGCAAAGAGAAGAGTGGTGCAGAGAGAAA
AAAGAGCAGTGGGAATAGGAGCTTTGTTCCTTGGGTTCTTGGGAGCAGCAGGAAGCACTATGGGCGCAGC
GTCAATGACGCTGACGGTACAGGCCAGACAATTATTGTCTGGTATAGTGCAGCAGCAGAACAATTTGCTG
AGGGCTATTGAGGCGCAACAGCATCTGTTGCAACTCACAGTCTGGGGCATCAAGCAGCTCCAGGCAAGAA
TCCTGGCTGTGGAAAGATACCTAAAGGATCAACAGCTCCTGGGGATTTGGGGTTGCTCTGGAAAACTCAT
TTGCACCACTGCTGTGCCTTGGAATGCTAGTTGGAGTAATAAATCTCTGGAACAGATTTGGAATCACACG
ACCTGGATGGAGTGGGACAGAGAAATTAACAATTACACAAGCTTAATACACTCCTTAATTGAAGAATCGC
AAAACCAGCAAGAAAAGAATGAACAAGAATTATTGGAATTAGATAAATGGGCAAGTTTGTGGAATTGGTT
TAACATAACAAATTGGCTGTGGTATATAAAATTATTCATAATGATAGTAGGAGGCTTGGTAGGTTTAAGA
ATAGTTTTTGCTGTACTTTCTATAGTGAATAGAGTTAGGCAGGGATATTCACCATTATCGTTTCAGACCC
ACCTCCCAACCCCGAGGGGACCCAGAGAATTCAAAAAAAACTCTGTGTGCTCAAGGGGGGCTAATCTACA
CTTAGTAGAAATTATTGTGGGGTTGTTTGTTAGGCTCATCTACACTTAGTAGAAATTAGCACCGACTCGG
TGCCACTTTTTCAAGTTGATAACGGACTAGCCTTATTTCAACTTGCTATGCTGTTTCCAGCATAGCTCTG
AAACTCGTCGATGCCTATGACAGCCGGTACCTCGTCCTTTCCACAAGATATATAAAGCCAAGAAATCGAA
ATACTTTCAAGTTACGGTAAGCATATGATAGTCCATTTTAAAACATAATTTTAAAACTGCAAACTACCCA
AGAAATTATTACTTTCTACGTCACGTATTTTGTACTAATATCTTTGTGTTTACAGTCAAATTAATTCTAA
TTATCTCTCTAACAGCCTTGTATCGTATATGCAAATATGAAGGAATCATGGGAAATAGGCCCTCGAATTC
TAGATCTTGAGACAAATGGCAGTATTCATCCACAATTTTAAAAGAAAAGGGGGGATTGGGGGGTACAGTG
CAGGGGAAAGAATAGTAGACATAATAGCAACAGACATACAAACTAAAGAATTACAAAAACAAATTACAAA
AATTCAAAATTTTCGGGTTTATTACAGGGACAGCAGAGATCCACTTTGGCGCCGGCTCGAGGGGGCCCGG
GTTGCGCCTTTTCCAAGGCAGCCCTGGGTTTGCGCAGGGACGCGGCTGCTCTGGGCGTGGTTCCGGGAAA
CGCAGCGGCGCCGACCCTGGGTCTCGCACATTCTTCACGTCCGTTCGCAGCGTCACCCGGATCTTCGCCG
CTACCCTTGTGGGCCCCCCGGCGACGCTTCCTGCTCCGCCCCTAAGTCGGGAAGGTTCCTTGCGGTTCGC
GGCGTGCCGGACGTGACAAACGGAAGCCGCAGCTCACACTAGTACCCTCGCAGACGGACAGCGCCAGGGA
GCAATGGCAGCGCGCCGACCGCGATGGGCTGTGGCCAATAGCGGCTGCTCAGCAGGGCGCGCCGAGAGCA
GCGGCCGGGAAGGGGCGGTGCGGGAGGCGGGGTGTGGGGCGGTAGTGTGGGCCCTGTTCCTGCCCGCGCG
GTGTTCCGCATTCTGCAAGCCTCCGGAGCGCACGTCGGCAGTCGGCTCCCTCGTTGACCGAATCACCGAC
CTCTCTCCCCAGGGGGATCCACCGGAGCTTACCATGACCGAGTACAAGCCCACGGTGCGCCTCGCCACCC
GCGACGACGTCCCCAGGGCCGTACGCACCCTCGCCGCCGCGTTCGCCGACTACCCCGCCACGCGCCACAC
CGTCGATCCGGACCGCCACATCGAGCGGGTCACCGAGCTGCAAGAACTCTTCCTCACGCGCGTCGGGCTC
GACATCGGCAAGGTGTGGGTCGCGGACGACGGCGCCGCCGTGGCGGTCTGGACCACGCCGGAGAGCGTCG
AAGCGGGGGCGGTGTTCGCCGAGATCGGCCCGCGCATGGCCGAGTTGAGCGGTTCCCGGCTGGCCGCGCA
GCAACAGATGGAAGGCCTCCTGGCGCCGCACCGGCCCAAGGAGCCCGCGTGGTTCCTGGCCACCGTCGGT
GTTTCGCCCGACCACCAGGGCAAGGGTCTGGGCAGCGCCGTCGTGCTCCCCGGAGTGGAGGCGGCCGAGC
GCGCCGGGGTGCCCGCCTTCCTGGAGACCTCCGCGCCCCGCAACCTCCCCTTCTACGAGCGGCTCGGCTT
CACCGTCACCGCCGACGTCGAGGTGCCCGAAGGACCGCGCACCTGGTGCATGACCCGCAAGCCCGGTGCC
TGAACGCGTTAAGTCGACAATCAACCTCTGGATTACAAAATTTGTGAAAGATTGACTGGTATTCTTAACT
ATGTTGCTCCTTTTACGCTATGTGGATACGCTGCTTTAATGCCTTTGTATCATGCTATTGCTTCCCGTAT
GGCTTTCATTTTCTCCTCCTTGTATAAATCCTGGTTGCTGTCTCTTTATGAGGAGTTGTGGCCCGTTGTC
AGGCAACGTGGCGTGGTGTGCACTGTGTTTGCTGACGCAACCCCCACTGGTTGGGGCATTGCCACCACCT
GTCAGCTCCTTTCCGGGACTTTCGCTTTCCCCCTCCCTATTGCCACGGCGGAACTCATCGCCGCCTGCCT
TGCCCGCTGCTGGACAGGGGCTCGGCTGTTGGGCACTGACAATTCCGTGGTGTTGTCGGGGAAATCATCG
TCCTTTCCTTGGCTGCTCGCCTGTGTTGCCACCTGGATTCTGCGCGGGACGTCCTTCTGCTACGTCCCTT
CGGCCCTCAATCCAGCGGACCTTCCTTCCCGCGGCCTGCTGCCGGCTCTGCGGCCTCTTCCGCGTCTTCG
CCTTCGCCCTCAGACGAGTCGGATCTCCCTTTGGGCCGCCTCCCCGCGTCGACTTTAAGACCAATGACTT
ACAAGGCAGCTGTAGATCTTAGCCACTTTTTAAAAGAAAAGGGGGGACTGGAAGGGCTAATTCACTCCCA
ACGAAGACAAGATCTGCTTTTTGCTTGTACTGGGTCTCTCTGGTTAGACCAGATCTGAGCCTGGGAGCTC
TCTGGCTAACTAGGGAACCCACTGCTTAAGCCTCAATAAAGCTTGCCTTGAGTGCTTCAAGTAGTGTGTG
CCCGTCTGTTGTGTGACTCTGGTAACTAGAGATCCCTCAGACCCTTTTAGTCAGTGTGGAAAATCTCTAG
CAGTACGTATAGTAGTTCATGTCATCTTATTATTCAGTATTTATAACTTGCAAAGAAATGAATATCAGAG
AGTGAGAGGAACTTGTTTATTGCAGCTTATAATGGTTACAAATAAAGCAATAGCATCACAAATTTCACAA
ATAAAGCATTTTTTTCACTGCATTCTAGTTGTGGTTTGTCCAAACTCATCAATGTATCTTATCATGTCTG
GCTCTAGCTATCCCGCCCCTAACTCCGCCCATCCCGCCCCTAACTCCGCCCAGTTCCGCCCATTCTCCGC
CCCATGGCTGACTAATTTTTTTTATTTATGCAGAGGCCGAGGCCGCCTCGGCCTCTGAGCTATTCCAGAA
GTAGTGAGGAGGCTTTTTTGGAGGCCTAGGGACGTACCCAATTCGCCCTATAGTGAGTCGTATTACGCGC
GCTCACTGGCCGTCGTTTTACAACGTCGTGACTGGGAAAACCCTGGCGTTACCCAACTTAATCGCCTTGC
AGCACATCCCCCTTTCGCCAGCTGGCGTAATAGCGAAGAGGCCCGCACCGATCGCCCTTCCCAACAGTTG
CGCAGCCTGAATGGCGAATGGG
[124 nt withheld, positions 4573-4696]
C
[91 nt withheld, positions 4698-4788]
A
[49 nt withheld, positions 4790-4838]
CCTTTGACGTTGGAGTCCACGTTCTTT
[37 nt withheld, positions 4866-4902]
ACCCTATCTCGGTCTATTCTTTTGATTTATAAGGGATTTTGCCGATTTCGGCCTATTGGTTAAAAAATGA
GCTGATTTAACAAAAATTTAACGCGAATTTTAACAAAATATTAACGCTTACAATTTAGGTGGCACTTTTC
GGGGAAATGTGCGCGGAACCCCTATTTGTTTATTTTTCTAAATACATTCAAATATGTATCCGCTCATGAG
ACAATAACCCTGATAAATGCTTCAATAATATTGAAAAAGGAAGAGTATGAGTATTCAACATTTCCGTGTC
GCCCTTATTCCCTTTTTTGCGGCATTTTGCCTTCCTGTTTTTGCTCACCCAGAAACGCTGGTGAAAGTAA
AAGATGCTGAAGATCAGTTGGGTGCACGAGTGGGTTACATCGAACTGGATCTCAACAGCGGTAAGATCCT
TGAGAGTTTTCGCCCCGAAGAACGTTTTCCAATGATGAGCACTTTTAAAGTTCTGCTATGTGGCGCGGTA
TTATCCCGTATTGACGCCGGGCAAGAGCAACTCGGTCGCCGCATACACTATTCTCAGAATGACTTGGTTG
AGTACTCACCAGTCACAGAAAAGCATCTTACGGATGGCATGACAGTAAGAGAATTATGCAGTGCTGCCAT
AACCATGAGTGATAACACTGCGGCCAACTTACTTCTGACAACGATCGGAGGACCGAAGGAGCTAACCGCT
TTTTTGCACAACATGGGGGATCATGTAACTCGCCTTGATCGTTGGGAACCGGAGCTGAATGAAGCCATAC
CAAACGACGAGCGTGACACCACGATGCCTGTAGCAATGGCAACAACGTTGCGCAAACTATTAACTGGCGA
ACTACTTACTCTAGCTTCCCGGCAACAATTAATAGACTGGATGGAGGCGGATAAAGTTGCAGGACCACTT
CTGCGCTCGGCCCTTCCGGCTGGCTGGTTTATTGCTGATAAATCTGGAGCCGGTGAGCGTGGGTCTCGCG
GTATCATTGCAGCACTGGGGCCAGATGGTAAGCCCTCCCGTATCGTAGTTATCTACACGACGGGGAGTCA
GGCAACTATGGATGAACGAAATAGACAGATCGCTGAGATAGGTGCCTCACTGATTAAGCATTGGTAACTG
TCAGACCAAGTTTACTCATATATACTTTAGATTGATTTAAAACTTCATTTTTAATTTAAAAGGATCTAGG
TGAAGATCCTTTTTGATAATCTCATGACCAAAATCCCTTAACGTGAGTTTTCGTTCCACTGAGCGTCAGA
CCCCGTAGAAAAGATCAAAGGATCTTCTTGAGATCCTTTTTTTCTGCGCGTAATCTGCTGCTTGCAAACA
AAAAAACCACCGCTACCAGCGGTGGTTTGTTTGCCGGATCAAGAGCTACCAACTCTTTTTCCGAAGGTAA
CTGGCTTCAGCAGAGCGCAGATACCAAATACTGTTCTTCTAGTGTAGCCGTAGTTAGGCCACCACTTCAA
GAACTCTGTAGCACCGCCTACATACCTCGCTCTGCTAATCCTGTTACCAGTGGCTGCTGCCAGTGGCGAT
AAGTCGTGTCTTACCGGGTTGGACTCAAGACGATAGTTACCGGATAAGGCGCAGCGGTCGGGCTGAACGG
GGGGTTCGTGCACACAGCCCAGCTTGGAGCGAACGACCTACACCGAACTGAGATACCTACAGCGTGAGCT
ATGAGAAAGCGCCACGCTTCCCGAAGGGAGAAAGGCGGACAGGTATCCGGTAAGCGGCAGGGTCGGAACA
GGAGAGCGCACGAGGGAGCTTCCAGGGGGAAACGCCTGGTATCTTTATAGTCCTGTCGGGTTTCGCCACC
TCTGACTTGAGCGTCGATTTTTGTGATGCTCGTCAGGGGGGCGGAGCCTATGGAAAAACGCCAGCAACGC
GGCCTTTTTACGGTTCCTGGCCTTTTGCTGGCCTTTTGCTCACATGTTCTTTCCTGCGTTATCCCCTGAT
TCTGTGGATAACCGTATTACCGCCTTTGAGTGAGCTGATACCGCTCGCCGCAGCCGAACGACCGAGCGCA
GCGAGTCAGTGAGCGAGGAAGCGGAAGAGCGCCCAATACGCAAACCGCCTCTCCCCGCGCGTTGGCCGAT
TCATTAATGCAGCTGGCACGACAGGTTTCCCGACTGGAAAGCGGGCAGTGAGCGCAACGCAATTAATGTG
AGTTAGCTCACTCATTAGGCACCCCAGGCTTTACACTTTATGCTTCCGGCTCGTATGTTGTGTGGAATTG
TGAGCGGATAACAATTTCACACAGGAAACAGCTATGACCATGATTACGCCAAGCGCGCAATTAACCCTCA
CTAAAGGGAACAAAAGCTGGAGCTGCAAGCTTAATGTAGTCTTATGCAATACTCTTGTAGTCTTGCAACA
TGGTAACGATGAGTTAGCAACATGCCTTACAAGGAGAGAAAAAGCACCGTGCATGCCGATTGGTGGAAGT
AAGGTGGTACGATCGTGCCTTATTAGGAAGGCAACAGACGGGTCTGACATGGATTGGACGAACCACTGAA
TTGCCGCATTGCAGAGATATTGTATTTAAGTGCCTAGCTCGATACATAAACGGGTCTCTCTGGTTAGACC
AGATCTGAGCCTGGGAGCTCTCTGGCTAACTAGGGAACCCACTGCTTAAGCCTCAATAAAGCTTGCCTTG
AGTGCTTCAAGTAGTGTGTGCCCGTCTGTTGTGTGACTCTGGTAACTAGAGATCCCTCAGACCCTTTTAG
TCAGTGTGGAAAATCTCTAGCAGTGGCGCCCGAACAGGGA
